Addgene plasmid #138677: pSECC-sgMARK4-B
Purpose: Expresses a mouse MARK4-targeting sgRNA, Cas9, and Cre-recombinase
Depositing lab: Reuben Shaw. Depositing organization: Salk Institute for Biological Studies. Publication: The AMPK-Related Kinases SIK1 and SIK3 Mediate Key Tumor-Suppressive Effects of LKB1 in NSCLC. Hollstein PE, Eichner LJ, Brun SN, Kamireddy A, Svensson RU, Vera LI, Ross DS, Rymoff TJ, Hutchins A, Galvez HM, Williams AE, Shokhirev MN, Screaton RA, Berdeaux R, Shaw RJ. Cancer Discov. 2019 Nov;9(11):1606-1627. doi: 10.1158/2159-8290.CD-18-1261. Epub 2019 Jul 26. PubMed 31350328.
Backbone
  Vector backbone: pSECC
  Vector type: Lentiviral
Growth in bacteria
  Bacterial resistance: Ampicillin, 100 μg/mL
  Growth temperature: 30°C
  Growth strain: NEB Stable
  Copy number: Unknown
Gene/Insert
  Gene/Insert name: sgMARK4 mouse
  gRNA/shRNA sequence: CCCG G G CAACG ATCG AAACT
  Species: M. musculus (mouse)
  Entrez Gene: Mark4 (a.k.a. 2410090P21Rik, C79806, Markl1)
  Promoter: hU6
  Cloning method: Restriction Enzyme; 5′ cloning site unknown (unknown if destroyed)
Terms and licenses: Academic/Nonprofit Terms; Industry Terms: Not Available to Industry
How to cite: pSECC-sgMARK4-B was a gift from Reuben Shaw (Addgene plasmid # 138677 ; http://n2t.net/addgene:138677 ; RRID:Addgene_138677)
