[The description below was written by a language model from this plasmid's Addgene catalogue record and pLannotate feature annotations shown in this document.]
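Description:
pSECC-sgMARK4-B is an HIV-1-based lentiviral transfer plasmid of about 12 kb, built on the pSECC backbone, that delivers three components from a single provirus: a guide RNA against mouse Mark4, Streptococcus pyogenes Cas9, and Cre recombinase. In bacteria it is maintained through a high-copy ColE1/pUC-type origin and selected with ampicillin via the β-lactamase gene. The record lists a recombination-tolerant growth strain, as is common for plasmids carrying repeated LTR sequences.

The viral portion begins with a CMV enhancer/promoter fused to a truncated 5' LTR, an arrangement that drives genomic RNA transcription in packaging cells. It is followed by the Ψ packaging signal with a partial gag region, the Rev response element for nuclear export of the unspliced RNA, and a cPPT/CTS, which is annotated twice. Downstream, a human U6 RNA polymerase III promoter expresses the Mark4-targeting spacer joined to the standard Cas9 gRNA scaffold. A core EF-1α promoter then drives Cas9, annotated as two contiguous halves that together make up the full coding sequence, followed closely by a Cre coding sequence. The element linking Cas9 and Cre is not annotated, so the record does not state how the two are co-expressed. A WPRE boosts transcript expression, and the cassette ends in a nef fragment and a second truncated LTR at the 3' end.

In this design, Cre can recombine loxP-flanked alleles in the same infected cells where Cas9 disrupts the targeted gene. The associated publication concerns AMPK-related kinases acting downstream of LKB1 in non-small cell lung cancer, which suggests use in testing Mark4 loss in mouse tumour models. The "B" in the name suggests it is one of several Mark4 guides, though the record does not say so.
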