Features (pLannotate 1.2.2; 23 found; start..end, strand, type, name):
     30..82      -  misc_feature   bom (fragment): basis of mobility region from pBR322
    237..616     +  enhancer       CMV enhancer: human cytomegalovirus immediate early enhancer
    617..816     +  promoter       CMV promoter: human cytomegalovirus (CMV) immediate early promoter
    834..1014    +  LTR            5' LTR (truncated): truncated 5' long terminal repeat (LTR) from HIV-1
   1061..1186    +  misc_feature   HIV-1 Ψ: packaging signal of human immunodeficiency virus type 1
   1170..1508    +  CDS            HIV-1 gag (fragment): gag protein from human immunodeficiency virus 1; gag
   1683..1916    +  misc_feature   RRE: The Rev response element (RRE) of HIV-1 allows for Rev-dependent mRNA export from the nucleus to the cytoplasm.
   2293..2393    +  CDS            Rev (fragment): human immunodeficiency virus 1 (HIV-1) Rev protein; rev; enhances nuclear export of unspliced and incompletely spliced viral mRNAs
   2443..2560    +  misc_feature   cPPT/CTS: central polypurine tract and central termination sequence of HIV-1
   2660..2900    +  promoter       U6 promoter: RNA polymerase III promoter for human U6 snRNA
   2930..3005    +  misc_RNA       gRNA scaffold: guide RNA scaffold for the Streptococcus pyogenes CRISPR/Cas9 system
   3053..3170    +  misc_feature   cPPT/CTS: central polypurine tract and central termination sequence of HIV-1
   3269..3480    +  promoter       EF-1α core promoter: core promoter for human elongation factor EF-1α
   3609..5210    +  CDS            Cas9(N): N-terminal portion of Streptococcus pyogenes Cas9 (Zetsche et al., 2015)
   5211..7709    +  CDS            Cas9(C): C-terminal portion of Streptococcus pyogenes Cas9 (Zetsche et al., 2015)
   7852..8882    +  CDS            Cre (fragment): site-specific recombinase Cre is a site-specific recombinase from bacteriophage P1. Recombination occurs at loxP sequences.
   8935..9523    +  misc_feature   WPRE: woodchuck hepatitis virus posttranscriptional regulatory element
   9524..9543    +  misc_feature   MCS (fragment): pBluescript multiple cloning site
   9545..10045   +  CDS            nef (fragment): NEF_HV1LA - Experimental evidence at protein level: Swiss-Prot protein existence level 1. Extracellular Nef protein targets CD4(+) T-lymphocytes for apoptosis by interacting with CXCR4 surface receptors. From Human immunodeficiency virus type 1 group M subtype B (isolate Lai) (HIV-1).
  10052..10232   +  LTR            5' LTR (truncated): truncated 5' long terminal repeat (LTR) from HIV-1
  10294..10882   -  rep_origin     ori: high-copy-number ColE1/pMB1/pBR322/pUC origin of replication
  11053..11913   -  CDS            AmpR: β-lactamase; bla; confers resistance to ampicillin, carbenicillin, and related antibiotics
  11914..12018   -  promoter       AmpR promoter: bla
>Addgene plasmid #138677 | pSECC-sgMARK4-B | addgene full sequence | sequence record 273693 | Addgene NGS Result
TCGACGGATCGGGAGATCTCCCGATCCCCTATGGTGCACTCTCAGTACAATCTGCTCTGATGCCGCATAG
TTAAGCCAGTATCTGCTCCCTGCTTGTGTGTTGGAGGTCGCTGAGTAGTGCGCGAGCAAAATTTAAGCTA
CAACAAGGCAAGGCTTGACCGACAATTGCATGAAGAATCTGCTTAGGGTTAGGCGTTTTGCGCTGCTTCG
CGATGTACGGGCCAGATATACGCGTTGACATTGATTATTGACTAGTTATTAATAGTAATCAATTACGGGG
TCATTAGTTCATAGCCCATATATGGAGTTCCGCGTTACATAACTTACGGTAAATGGCCCGCCTGGCTGAC
CGCCCAACGACCCCCGCCCATTGACGTCAATAATGACGTATGTTCCCATAGTAACGCCAATAGGGACTTT
CCATTGACGTCAATGGGTGGAGTATTTACGGTAAACTGCCCACTTGGCAGTACATCAAGTGTATCATATG
CCAAGTACGCCCCCTATTGACGTCAATGACGGTAAATGGCCCGCCTGGCATTATGCCCAGTACATGACCT
TATGGGACTTTCCTACTTGGCAGTACATCTACGTATTAGTCATCGCTATTACCATGGTGATGCGGTTTTG
GCAGTACATCAATGGGCGTGGATAGCGGTTTGACTCACGGGGATTTCCAAGTCTCCACCCCATTGACGTC
AATGGGAGTTTGTTTTGGCACCAAAATCAACGGGACTTTCCAAAATGTCGTAACAACTCCGCCCCATTGA
CGCAAATGGGCGGTAGGCGTGTACGGTGGGAGGTCTATATAAGCAGCGCGTTTTGCCTGTACTGGGTCTC
TCTGGTTAGACCAGATCTGAGCCTGGGAGCTCTCTGGCTAACTAGGGAACCCACTGCTTAAGCCTCAATA
AAGCTTGCCTTGAGTGCTTCAAGTAGTGTGTGCCCGTCTGTTGTGTGACTCTGGTAACTAGAGATCCCTC
AGACCCTTTTAGTCAGTGTGGAAAATCTCTAGCAGTGGCGCCCGAACAGGGACTTGAAAGCGAAAGGGAA
ACCAGAGGAGCTCTCTCGACGCAGGACTCGGCTTGCTGAAGCGCGCACGGCAAGAGGCGAGGGGCGGCGA
CTGGTGAGTACGCCAAAAATTTTGACTAGCGGAGGCTAGAAGGAGAGAGATGGGTGCGAGAGCGTCAGTA
TTAAGCGGGGGAGAATTAGATCGCGATGGGAAAAAATTCGGTTAAGGCCAGGGGGAAAGAAAAAATATAA
ATTAAAACATATAGTATGGGCAAGCAGGGAGCTAGAACGATTCGCAGTTAATCCTGGCCTGTTAGAAACA
TCAGAAGGCTGTAGACAAATACTGGGACAGCTACAACCATCCCTTCAGACAGGATCAGAAGAACTTAGAT
CATTATATAATACAGTAGCAACCCTCTATTGTGTGCATCAAAGGATAGAGATAAAAGACACCAAGGAAGC
TTTAGACAAGATAGAGGAAGAGCAAAACAAAAGTAAGACCACCGCACAGCAAGCGGCCGGCCGCTGATCT
TCAGACCTGGAGGAGGAGATATGAGGGACAATTGGAGAAGTGAATTATATAAATATAAAGTAGTAAAAAT
TGAACCATTAGGAGTAGCACCCACCAAGGCAAAGAGAAGAGTGGTGCAGAGAGAAAAAAGAGCAGTGGGA
ATAGGAGCTTTGTTCCTTGGGTTCTTGGGAGCAGCAGGAAGCACTATGGGCGCAGCGTCAATGACGCTGA
CGGTACAGGCCAGACAATTATTGTCTGGTATAGTGCAGCAGCAGAACAATTTGCTGAGGGCTATTGAGGC
GCAACAGCATCTGTTGCAACTCACAGTCTGGGGCATCAAGCAGCTCCAGGCAAGAATCCTGGCTGTGGAA
AGATACCTAAAGGATCAACAGCTCCTGGGGATTTGGGGTTGCTCTGGAAAACTCATTTGCACCACTGCTG
TGCCTTGGAATGCTAGTTGGAGTAATAAATCTCTGGAACAGATTTGGAATCACACGACCTGGATGGAGTG
GGACAGAGAAATTAACAATTACACAAGCTTAATACACTCCTTAATTGAAGAATCGCAAAACCAGCAAGAA
AAGAATGAACAAGAATTATTGGAATTAGATAAATGGGCAAGTTTGTGGAATTGGTTTAACATAACAAATT
GGCTGTGGTATATAAAATTATTCATAATGATAGTAGGAGGCTTGGTAGGTTTAAGAATAGTTTTTGCTGT
ACTTTCTATAGTGAATAGAGTTAGGCAGGGATATTCACCATTATCGTTTCAGACCCACCTCCCAACCCCG
AGGGGACCCGACAGGCCCGAAGGAATAGAAGAAGAAGGTGGAGAGAGAGACAGAGACAGATCCATTCGAT
TAGTGAACGGATCGGCACTGCGTGCGCCAATTCTGCAGACAAATGGCAGTATTCATCCACAATTTTAAAA
GAAAAGGGGGGATTGGGGGGTACAGTGCAGGGGAAAGAATAGTAGACATAATAGCAACAGACATACAAAC
TAAAGAATTACAAAAACAAATTACAAAAATTCAAAATTTTCGGGTTTATTACAGGGACAGCAGAGATCCA
GTTTGGTTAGTACCGGGCCCGGGTCGACTAGTGATCAGTGTGAGGGAGTGTAAAGCTGGGTTTCCCAGAG
AGGGCCTATTTCCCATGATTCCTTCATATTTGCATATACGATACAAGGCTGTTAGAGAGATAATTAGAAT
TAATTTGACTGTAAACACAAAGATATTAGTACAAAATACGTGACGTAGAAAGTAATAATTTCTTGGGTAG
TTTGCAGTTTTAAAATTATGTTTTAAAATGGACTATCATATGCTTACCGTAACTTGAAAGTATTTCGATT
TCTTGGCTTTATATATCTTGTGGAAAGGACGAAACACCGCCCGGGCAACGATCGAAACTGTTTTAGAGCT
AGAAATAGCAAGTTAAAATAAGGCTAGTCCGTTATCAACTTGAAAAAGTGGCACCGAGTCGGTGCTTTTT
TGAATTCTAGATCTTGAGACAAATGGCAGTATTCATCCACAATTTTAAAAGAAAAGGGGGGATTGGGGGG
TACAGTGCAGGGGAAAGAATAGTAGACATAATAGCAACAGACATACAAACTAAAGAATTACAAAAACAAA
TTACAAAAATTCAAAATTTTCGGGTTTATTACAGGGACAGCAGAGATCCACTTTGGCGCCGGCAAACCGC
TGTTCCTAGGAATCCCGAGGCCTTCGAGTGGCTCCGGTGCCCGTCAGTGGGCAGAGCGCACATCGCCCAC
AGTCCCCGAGAAGTTGGGGGGAGGGGTCGGCAATTGAACCGGTGCCTAGAGAAGGTGGCGCGGGGTAAAC
TGGGAAAGTGATGTCGTGTACTGGCTCCGCCTTTTTCCCGAGGGTGGGGGAGAACCGTATATAAGTGCAG
TAGTCGCCGTGAACGTTCTTTTTCGCAACGGGTTTGCCGCCAGAACACAGGTGTCGTGACGCGGGACCCG
ACATTAGCGCTACAGCTTAAGCGGGCCACCATGGATTACAAAGACGATGACGATAAGATGGCCCCAAAGA
AGAAGCGGAAGGTCGGTATCCACGGAGTCCCAGCAGCCGACAAGAAGTACAGCATCGGCCTGGACATCGG
CACCAACTCTGTGGGCTGGGCCGTGATCACCGACGAGTACAAGGTGCCCAGCAAGAAATTCAAGGTGCTG
GGCAACACCGACCGGCACAGCATCAAGAAGAACCTGATCGGAGCCCTGCTGTTCGACAGCGGCGAAACAG
CCGAGGCCACCCGGCTGAAGAGAACCGCCAGAAGAAGATACACCAGACGGAAGAACCGGATCTGCTATCT
GCAAGAGATCTTCAGCAACGAGATGGCCAAGGTGGACGACAGCTTCTTCCACAGACTGGAAGAGTCCTTC
CTGGTGGAAGAGGATAAGAAGCACGAGCGGCACCCCATCTTCGGCAACATCGTGGACGAGGTGGCCTACC
ACGAGAAGTACCCCACCATCTACCACCTGAGAAAGAAACTGGTGGACAGCACCGACAAGGCCGACCTGCG
GCTGATCTATCTGGCCCTGGCCCACATGATCAAGTTCCGGGGCCACTTCCTGATCGAGGGCGACCTGAAC
CCCGACAACAGCGACGTGGACAAGCTGTTCATCCAGCTGGTGCAGACCTACAACCAGCTGTTCGAGGAAA
ACCCCATCAACGCCAGCGGCGTGGACGCCAAGGCCATCCTGTCTGCCAGACTGAGCAAGAGCAGACGGCT
GGAAAATCTGATCGCCCAGCTGCCCGGCGAGAAGAAGAATGGCCTGTTCGGAAACCTGATTGCCCTGAGC
CTGGGCCTGACCCCCAACTTCAAGAGCAACTTCGACCTGGCCGAGGATGCCAAACTGCAGCTGAGCAAGG
ACACCTACGACGACGACCTGGACAACCTGCTGGCCCAGATCGGCGACCAGTACGCCGACCTGTTTCTGGC
CGCCAAGAACCTGTCCGACGCCATCCTGCTGAGCGACATCCTGAGAGTGAACACCGAGATCACCAAGGCC
CCCCTGAGCGCCTCTATGATCAAGAGATACGACGAGCACCACCAGGACCTGACCCTGCTGAAAGCTCTCG
TGCGGCAGCAGCTGCCTGAGAAGTACAAAGAGATTTTCTTCGACCAGAGCAAGAACGGCTACGCCGGCTA
CATTGACGGCGGAGCCAGCCAGGAAGAGTTCTACAAGTTCATCAAGCCCATCCTGGAAAAGATGGACGGC
ACCGAGGAACTGCTCGTGAAGCTGAACAGAGAGGACCTGCTGCGGAAGCAGCGGACCTTCGACAACGGCA
GCATCCCCCACCAGATCCACCTGGGAGAGCTGCACGCCATTCTGCGGCGGCAGGAAGATTTTTACCCATT
CCTGAAGGACAACCGGGAAAAGATCGAGAAGATCCTGACCTTCCGCATCCCCTACTACGTGGGCCCTCTG
GCCAGGGGAAACAGCAGATTCGCCTGGATGACCAGAAAGAGCGAGGAAACCATCACCCCCTGGAACTTCG
AGGAAGTGGTGGACAAGGGCGCTTCCGCCCAGAGCTTCATCGAGCGGATGACCAACTTCGATAAGAACCT
GCCCAACGAGAAGGTGCTGCCCAAGCACAGCCTGCTGTACGAGTACTTCACCGTGTATAACGAGCTGACC
AAAGTGAAATACGTGACCGAGGGAATGAGAAAGCCCGCCTTCCTGAGCGGCGAGCAGAAAAAGGCCATCG
TGGACCTGCTGTTCAAGACCAACCGGAAAGTGACCGTGAAGCAGCTGAAAGAGGACTACTTCAAGAAAAT
CGAGTGCTTCGACTCCGTGGAAATCTCCGGCGTGGAAGATCGGTTCAACGCCTCCCTGGGCACATACCAC
GATCTGCTGAAAATTATCAAGGACAAGGACTTCCTGGACAATGAGGAAAACGAGGACATTCTGGAAGATA
TCGTGCTGACCCTGACACTGTTTGAGGACAGAGAGATGATCGAGGAACGGCTGAAAACCTATGCCCACCT
GTTCGACGACAAAGTGATGAAGCAGCTGAAGCGGCGGAGATACACCGGCTGGGGCAGGCTGAGCCGGAAG
CTGATCAACGGCATCCGGGACAAGCAGTCCGGCAAGACAATCCTGGATTTCCTGAAGTCCGACGGCTTCG
CCAACAGAAACTTCATGCAGCTGATCCACGACGACAGCCTGACCTTTAAAGAGGACATCCAGAAAGCCCA
GGTGTCCGGCCAGGGCGATAGCCTGCACGAGCACATTGCCAATCTGGCCGGCAGCCCCGCCATTAAGAAG
GGCATCCTGCAGACAGTGAAGGTGGTGGACGAGCTCGTGAAAGTGATGGGCCGGCACAAGCCCGAGAACA
TCGTGATCGAAATGGCCAGAGAGAACCAGACCACCCAGAAGGGACAGAAGAACAGCCGCGAGAGAATGAA
GCGGATCGAAGAGGGCATCAAAGAGCTGGGCAGCCAGATCCTGAAAGAACACCCCGTGGAAAACACCCAG
CTGCAGAACGAGAAGCTGTACCTGTACTACCTGCAGAATGGGCGGGATATGTACGTGGACCAGGAACTGG
ACATCAACCGGCTGTCCGACTACGATGTGGACCATATCGTGCCTCAGAGCTTTCTGAAGGACGACTCCAT
CGACAACAAGGTGCTGACCAGAAGCGACAAGAACCGGGGCAAGAGCGACAACGTGCCCTCCGAAGAGGTC
GTGAAGAAGATGAAGAACTACTGGCGGCAGCTGCTGAACGCCAAGCTGATTACCCAGAGAAAGTTCGACA
ATCTGACCAAGGCCGAGAGAGGCGGCCTGAGCGAACTGGATAAGGCCGGCTTCATCAAGAGACAGCTGGT
GGAAACCCGGCAGATCACAAAGCACGTGGCACAGATCCTGGACTCCCGGATGAACACTAAGTACGACGAG
AATGACAAGCTGATCCGGGAAGTGAAAGTGATCACCCTGAAGTCCAAGCTGGTGTCCGATTTCCGGAAGG
ATTTCCAGTTTTACAAAGTGCGCGAGATCAACAACTACCACCACGCCCACGACGCCTACCTGAACGCCGT
CGTGGGAACCGCCCTGATCAAAAAGTACCCTAAGCTGGAAAGCGAGTTCGTGTACGGCGACTACAAGGTG
TACGACGTGCGGAAGATGATCGCCAAGAGCGAGCAGGAAATCGGCAAGGCTACCGCCAAGTACTTCTTCT
ACAGCAACATCATGAACTTTTTCAAGACCGAGATTACCCTGGCCAACGGCGAGATCCGGAAGCGGCCTCT
GATCGAGACAAACGGCGAAACCGGGGAGATCGTGTGGGATAAGGGCCGGGATTTTGCCACCGTGCGGAAA
GTGCTGAGCATGCCCCAAGTGAATATCGTGAAAAAGACCGAGGTGCAGACAGGCGGCTTCAGCAAAGAGT
CTATCCTGCCCAAGAGGAACAGCGATAAGCTGATCGCCAGAAAGAAGGACTGGGACCCTAAGAAGTACGG
CGGCTTCGACAGCCCCACCGTGGCCTATTCTGTGCTGGTGGTGGCCAAAGTGGAAAAGGGCAAGTCCAAG
AAACTGAAGAGTGTGAAAGAGCTGCTGGGGATCACCATCATGGAAAGAAGCAGCTTCGAGAAGAATCCCA
TCGACTTTCTGGAAGCCAAGGGCTACAAAGAAGTGAAAAAGGACCTGATCATCAAGCTGCCTAAGTACTC
CCTGTTCGAGCTGGAAAACGGCAGGAAGAGAATGCTGGCCTCTGCCGGCGAACTGCAGAAGGGAAACGAA
CTGGCCCTGCCCTCCAAATATGTGAACTTCCTGTACCTGGCCAGCCACTATGAGAAGCTGAAGGGCTCCC
CCGAGGATAATGAGCAGAAACAGCTGTTTGTGGAACAGCACAAGCACTACCTGGACGAGATCATCGAGCA
GATCAGCGAGTTCTCCAAGAGAGTGATCCTGGCCGACGCTAATCTGGACAAAGTGCTGTCCGCCTACAAC
AAGCACCGGGATAAGCCCATCAGAGAGCAGGCCGAGAATATCATCCACCTGTTTACCCTGACCAATCTGG
GAGCCCCTGCCGCCTTCAAGTACTTTGACACCACCATCGACCGGAAGAGGTACACCAGCACCAAAGAGGT
GCTGGACGCCACCCTGATCCACCAGAGCATCACCGGCCTGTACGAGACACGGATCGACCTGTCTCAGCTG
GGAGGCGACAAGCGTCCTGCTGCTACTAAGAAAGCTGGTCAAGCTAAGAAAAAGAAAGCTAGCGGCAGCG
GCGCCACCAACTTCAGCCTGCTGAAGCAGGCCGGCGACGTGGAGGAGAACCCCGGCCCCATGCCCAAGAA
GAAGAGGAAGGTGTCCAATTTACTGACCGTACACCAAAATTTGCCTGCATTACCGGTCGATGCAACGAGT
GATGAGGTTCGCAAGAACCTGATGGACATGTTCAGGGATCGCCAGGCGTTTTCTGAGCATACCTGGAAAA
TGCTTCTGTCCGTTTGCCGGTCGTGGGCGGCATGGTGCAAGTTGAATAACCGGAAATGGTTTCCCGCAGA
ACCTGAAGATGTTCGCGATTATCTTCTATATCTTCAGGCGCGCGGTCTGGCAGTAAAAACTATCCAGCAA
CATTTGGGCCAGCTAAACATGCTTCATCGTCGGTCCGGGCTGCCACGACCAAGTGACAGCAATGCTGTTT
CACTGGTTATGCGGCGGATCCGAAAAGAAAACGTTGATGCCGGTGAACGTGCAAAACAGGCTCTAGCGTT
CGAACGCACTGATTTCGACCAGGTTCGTTCACTCATGGAAAATAGCGATCGCTGCCAGGATATACGTAAT
CTGGCATTTCTGGGGATTGCTTATAACACCCTGTTACGTATAGCCGAAATTGCCAGGATCAGGGTTAAAG
ATATCTCACGTACTGACGGTGGGAGAATGTTAATCCATATTGGCAGAACGAAAACGCTGGTTAGCACCGC
AGGTGTAGAGAAGGCACTTAGCCTGGGGGTAACTAAACTGGTCGAGCGATGGATTTCCGTATCTGGTGTA
GCTGATGATCCGAATAACTACCTGTTTTGCCGGGTCAGAAAAAATGGTGTTGCCGCGCCATCTGCCACCA
GCCAGCTATCAACTCGCGCCCTGGAAGGGATTTTTGAAGCAACTCATCGATTGATTTACGGCGCTAAGGA
TGACTCTGGTCAGAGATACCTGGCCTGGTCTGGACACAGTGCCCGTGTCGGAGCCGCGCGAGATATGGCC
CGCGCTGGAGTTTCAATACCGGGGATCATGCAAGCTGGTGGCTGGACCAATGTAAATATTGTCATGAACT
ATATCCGTAACCTGGATAGTGAAACAGGGGCAATGGTGCGCCTGCTGGAAGATGGCGATTAGAAACGTTG
TTGTTTGGGGTTGAATTACTCTTCTAGACCGCGGCGCGCCCGATAATCAACCTCTGGATTACAAAATTTG
TGAAAGATTGACTGGTATTCTTAACTATGTTGCTCCTTTTACGCTATGTGGATACGCTGCTTTAATGCCT
TTGTATCATGCTATTGCTTCCCGTATGGCTTTCATTTTCTCCTCCTTGTATAAATCCTGGTTGCTGTCTC
TTTATGAGGAGTTGTGGCCCGTTGTCAGGCAACGTGGCGTGGTGTGCACTGTGTTTGCTGACGCAACCCC
CACTGGTTGGGGCATTGCCACCACCTGTCAGCTCCTTTCCGGGACTTTCGCTTTCCCCCTCCCTATTGCC
ACGGCGGAACTCATCGCCGCCTGCCTTGCCCGCTGCTGGACAGGGGCTCGGCTGTTGGGCACTGACAATT
CCGTGGTGTTGTCGGGGAAATCATCGTCCTTTCCTTGGCTGCTCGCCTGTGTTGCCACCTGGATTCTGCG
CGGGACGTCCTTCTGCTACGTCCCTTCGGCCCTCAATCCAGCGGACCTTCCTTCCCGCGGCCTGCTGCCG
GCTCTGCGGCCTCTTCCGCGTCTTCGCCTTCGCCCTCAGACGAGTCGGATCTCCCTTTGGGCCGCCTCCC
CGCATCGATACCGTCGACCTCGATCGAGACCTAGAAAAACATGGAGCAATCACAAGTAGCAATACAGCAG
CTACCAATGCTGATTGTGCCTGGCTAGAAGCACAAGAGGAGGAGGAGGTGGGTTTTCCAGTCACACCTCA
GGTACCTTTAAGACCAATGACTTACAAGGCAGCTGTAGATCTTAGCCACTTTTTAAAAGAAAAGGGGGGA
CTGGAAGGGCTAATTCACTCCCAACGAAGACAAGATATCCTTGATCTGTGGATCTACCACACACAAGGCT
ACTTCCCTGATTGGCAGAACTACACACCAGGGCCAGGGATCAGATATCCACTGACCTTTGGATGGTGCTA
CAAGCTAGTACCAGTTGAGCAAGAGAAGGTAGAAGAAGCCAATGAAGGAGAGAACACCCGCTTGTTACAC
CCTGTGAGCCTGCATGGGATGGATGACCCGGAGAGAGAAGTATTAGAGTGGAGGTTTGACAGCCGCCTAG
CATTTCATCACATGGCCCGAGAGCTGCATCCGGACTGTACTGGGTCTCTCTGGTTAGACCAGATCTGAGC
CTGGGAGCTCTCTGGCTAACTAGGGAACCCACTGCTTAAGCCTCAATAAAGCTTGCCTTGAGTGCTTCAA
GTAGTGTGTGCCCGTCTGTTGTGTGACTCTGGTAACTAGAGATCCCTCAGACCCTTTTAGTCAGTGTGGA
AAATCTCTAGCAGCATGTGAGCAAAAGGCCAGCAAAAGGCCAGGAACCGTAAAAAGGCCGCGTTGCTGGC
GTTTTTCCATAGGCTCCGCCCCCCTGACGAGCATCACAAAAATCGACGCTCAAGTCAGAGGTGGCGAAAC
CCGACAGGACTATAAAGATACCAGGCGTTTCCCCCTGGAAGCTCCCTCGTGCGCTCTCCTGTTCCGACCC
TGCCGCTTACCGGATACCTGTCCGCCTTTCTCCCTTCGGGAAGCGTGGCGCTTTCTCATAGCTCACGCTG
TAGGTATCTCAGTTCGGTGTAGGTCGTTCGCTCCAAGCTGGGCTGTGTGCACGAACCCCCCGTTCAGCCC
GACCGCTGCGCCTTATCCGGTAACTATCGTCTTGAGTCCAACCCGGTAAGACACGACTTATCGCCACTGG
CAGCAGCCACTGGTAACAGGATTAGCAGAGCGAGGTATGTAGGCGGTGCTACAGAGTTCTTGAAGTGGTG
GCCTAACTACGGCTACACTAGAAGAACAGTATTTGGTATCTGCGCTCTGCTGAAGCCAGTTACCTTCGGA
AAAAGAGTTGGTAGCTCTTGATCCGGCAAACAAACCACCGCTGGTAGCGGTGGTTTTTTTGTTTGCAAGC
AGCAGATTACGCGCAGAAAAAAAGGATCTCAAGAAGATCCTTTGATCTTTTCTACGGGGTCTGACGCTCA
GTGGAACGAAAACTCACGTTAAGGGATTTTGGTCATGAGATTATCAAAAAGGATCTTCACCTAGATCCTT
TTAAATTAAAAATGAAGTTTTAAATCAATCTAAAGTATATATGAGTAAACTTGGTCTGACAGTTACCAAT
GCTTAATCAGTGAGGCACCTATCTCAGCGATCTGTCTATTTCGTTCATCCATAGTTGCCTGACTCCCCGT
CGTGTAGATAACTACGATACGGGAGGGCTTACCATCTGGCCCCAGTGCTGCAATGATACCGCGAGACCCA
CGCTCACCGGCTCCAGATTTATCAGCAATAAACCAGCCAGCCGGAAGGGCCGAGCGCAGAAGTGGTCCTG
CAACTTTATCCGCCTCCATCCAGTCTATTAATTGTTGCCGGGAAGCTAGAGTAAGTAGTTCGCCAGTTAA
TAGTTTGCGCAACGTTGTTGCCATTGCTACAGGCATCGTGGTGTCACGCTCGTCGTTTGGTATGGCTTCA
TTCAGCTCCGGTTCCCAACGATCAAGGCGAGTTACATGATCCCCCATGTTGTGCAAAAAAGCGGTTAGCT
CCTTCGGTCCTCCGATCGTTGTCAGAAGTAAGTTGGCCGCAGTGTTATCACTCATGGTTATGGCAGCACT
GCATAATTCTCTTACTGTCATGCCATCCGTAAGATGCTTTTCTGTGACTGGTGAGTACTCAACCAAGTCA
TTCTGAGAATAGTGTATGCGGCGACCGAGTTGCTCTTGCCCGGCGTCAATACGGGATAATACCGCGCCAC
ATAGCAGAACTTTAAAAGTGCTCATCATTGGAAAACGTTCTTCGGGGCGAAAACTCTCAAGGATCTTACC
GCTGTTGAGATCCAGTTCGATGTAACCCACTCGTGCACCCAACTGATCTTCAGCATCTTTTACTTTCACC
AGCGTTTCTGGGTGAGCAAAAACAGGAAGGCAAAATGCCGCAAAAAAGGGAATAAGGGCGACACGGAAAT
GTTGAATACTCATACTCTTCCTTTTTCAATATTATTGAAGCATTTATCAGGGTTATTGTCTCATGAGCGG
ATACATATTTGAATGTATTTAGAAAAATAAACAAATAGGGGTTCCGCGCACATTTCCCCGAAAAGTGCCA
CCTGACG
