>Addgene plasmid #138677 | pSECC-sgMARK4-B | depositor partial sequence | sequence record 268001 | hU6 FWD Sequence
CNNATTCGATTTCTTGGCTTTATATATCTTGTGGAAGGACGAAACACCGCCCGGGCAACGATCGAAACTG
TTTTAGAGCTAGAAATAGCAAGTTAAAATAAGGCTAGTCCGTTATCAACTTGAAAAAGTGGCACCGAGTC
GGTGCTTTTTTGAATTCTAGATCTTGAGACAAATGGCAGTATTCATCCACAATTTTAAAAGAAAAGGGGG
GATTGGGGGGTACAGTGCAGGGGAAAGAATAGTAGACATAATAGCAACAGACATACAAACTAAAGAATTA
CAAAAACAAATTACAAAAATTCAAAATTTTCGGGTTTATTACAGGGACAGCAGAGATCCACTTTGGCGCC
GGCAAACCGCTGTTCCTAGGAATCCCGAGGCCTTCGAGTGGCTCCGGTGCCCGTCAGTGGGCAGAGCGCA
CATCGCCCACAGTCCCCGAGAAGTTGGGGGGAGGGGTCGGCAATTGAACCGGTGCCTAGAGAAGGTGGCG
CGGGGTAAACTGGGAAAGTGATGTCGTGTACTGGCTCCGCCTTTTTCCCGAGGGTGGGGGAGAACCGTAT
ATAAGTGCAGTAGTCGCCGTGAACGTTCTTTTTCGCAACGGGTTTGCCGCCAGAACACAGGTGTCGTGAC
GCGGGACCCGACATTAGCGCTACAGCTTAAGCGGGCCACCATGGATTACAAAGACGATGACGATAAGATG
GCCCCAAAGAAGAAGCGGAAGGTCGGTATCCACGGAGTCCCAGCAGCCGACAAGAAGTACAGCATCGGGC
CTGGACATCGGCACCAACTCTGTGGGCTGGGCCGTGATCACCGACGAGTACAAGGTGCCCAGCAAGAAAT
TTCAAGGGTGCTGGGCAACACCGACCGGCACAGCATCAAGAAGAACCCTGATCGGAGCCCTGCTGTTCGA
ACAGCGGCGAAGCAGCCGAGGCCACCCGGCTGAAGAGAACCGCCAGAAGAAGATACACCAGACGGAAGAA
CCGGATCTGCTATCTGCAGAGATCTTCGGCAACGATATGGCCAAGGTGAACGACGCTCTTCACAGACTGA
GATCCTTCCTGTGAAACAGATACAAACACGAGCGACACCCATCCTCAGCAGATCGTGGACAAGTTGACTA
TACATAGAGGCCCCACGTCTACGACGTAGACGAGCCTGGTGGCACGACCCGACTATGCTACTCCGCTTAA
TGCAACTNNGCCTTAGCCAGTAATCANNNGGGNNCNNCCAGATCGNNNCCTGAACCCGCCACAANNNANN
NGGTCACCAGCAGGTCTA
